Addgene plasmid #212659: pGMC00036 (aka pMC0223)
Purpose: Guide RNA targeting SERPINB3
Depositing lab: Raj Chari. Depositing organization: Frederick National Laboratory. Publication: SERPINB3-MYC axis induces the basal-like/squamous subtype and enhances disease progression in pancreatic cancer. Ohara Y, Tang W, Liu H, Yang S, Dorsey TH, Cawley H, Moreno P, Chari R, Guest MR, Azizian A, Gaedcke J, Ghadimi M, Hanna N, Ambs S, Hussain SP. Cell Rep. 2023 Nov 18;42(12):113434. doi: 10.1016/j.celrep.2023.113434. PubMed 37980563.
Backbone
  Vector backbone: pGMC00009 (SpCas9-2A-GFP-2A-Puro)
  Vector type: Mammalian Expression, Lentiviral, CRISPR
  Selectable markers: Puromycin ; GFP
Growth in bacteria
  Bacterial resistance: Ampicillin, 100 μg/mL
  Growth temperature: 37°C
  Growth strain: NEB Stable
  Copy number: High Copy
Gene/Insert
  Gene/Insert name: SERBPINB3 guide RNA
  gRNA/shRNA sequence: AAAATCAACAGATTCCACAC
  Species: H. sapiens (human)
  Entrez Gene: SERPINB3 (a.k.a. HsT1196, SCC, SCCA-1, SCCA-PD, SCCA1, SSCA1, T4-A)
Terms and licenses: Academic/Nonprofit Terms; Industry Terms: Not Available to Industry
How to cite: pGMC00036 (aka pMC0223) was a gift from Raj Chari (Addgene plasmid # 212659 ; http://n2t.net/addgene:212659 ; RRID:Addgene_212659)
