[The description below was written by a language model from this plasmid's Addgene catalogue record and pLannotate feature annotations shown in this document.]
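Description:
pGMC00036 (also called pMC0223) is an all-in-one lentiviral CRISPR plasmid of about 13.8 kb that delivers a guide RNA against human SERPINB3 together with Streptococcus pyogenes Cas9. It is built on the pGMC00009 backbone (SpCas9-2A-GFP-2A-Puro). In bacteria it is maintained through a high-copy ColE1/pUC-type origin and selected with ampicillin via the AmpR β-lactamase gene. An f1 origin is also present. Outside the viral region, the backbone carries an SV40/EM7-driven BleoR cassette with an SV40 poly(A) signal, although the catalogue entry does not list this as a selectable marker.

The transfer cassette has a third-generation, self-inactivating layout. A CMV enhancer/promoter fused to a truncated HIV-1 5' LTR drives genomic RNA production in packaging cells. It is followed by the Ψ packaging signal, a gag fragment, the RRE for Rev-dependent nuclear export, and the cPPT/CTS. Downstream lie a WPRE, which boosts transcript expression, a ΔU3 3' LTR, and a bGH poly(A) signal.

Within this frame, a human U6 RNA polymerase III promoter transcribes the SERPINB3-targeting spacer joined to the SpCas9 gRNA scaffold. A separate EF-1α core promoter drives a single reading frame encoding Cas9, EGFP and puromycin N-acetyltransferase. According to the backbone name, these are separated by 2A peptides, which are not individually annotated in the feature table. Transduced mammalian cells can therefore be followed by green fluorescence or enriched with puromycin while Cas9 cuts the SERPINB3 locus. The associated study concerns the role of SERPINB3 in pancreatic cancer subtype and progression, which is consistent with use of the plasmid for disrupting SERPINB3 in human cells.
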