Features (pLannotate 1.2.2; 34 found; start..end, strand, type, name):
     33..232     +  promoter       CMV promoter: human cytomegalovirus (CMV) immediate early promoter
    250..430     +  LTR            5' LTR (truncated): truncated 5' long terminal repeat (LTR) from HIV-1
    477..602     +  misc_feature   HIV-1 Ψ: packaging signal of human immunodeficiency virus type 1
    586..949     +  CDS            HIV-1 gag (fragment): gag protein from human immunodeficiency virus 1; gag
   1095..1328    +  misc_feature   RRE: The Rev response element (RRE) of HIV-1 allows for Rev-dependent mRNA export from the nucleus to the cytoplasm.
   1705..1805    +  CDS            Rev (fragment): human immunodeficiency virus 1 (HIV-1) Rev protein; rev; enhances nuclear export of unspliced and incompletely spliced viral mRNAs
   1855..1972    +  misc_feature   cPPT/CTS: central polypurine tract and central termination sequence of HIV-1
   2023..2263    +  promoter       U6 promoter: RNA polymerase III promoter for human U6 snRNA
   2293..2368    +  misc_RNA       gRNA scaffold: guide RNA scaffold for the Streptococcus pyogenes CRISPR/Cas9 system
   2386..2404    +  CDS            small t antigen (fragment): SV40 (simian virus 40) small t antigen
   2430..2641    +  promoter       EF-1α core promoter: core promoter for human elongation factor EF-1α
   2666..6769    +  CDS            Cas9: Cas9 (Csn1) endonuclease from the Streptococcus pyogenes Type II CRISPR/Cas system generates RNA-guided double strand breaks in DNA
   6905..7618    +  CDS            EGFP: EGFP is a basic (constitutively fluorescent) green fluorescent protein published in 1996, derived from Aequorea victoria. It is reported to be a rapidly-maturing weak dimer with moderate acid sensitivity.
   7684..8281    +  CDS            PuroR (fragment): puromycin N-acetyltransferase; pac from Streptomyces; confers resistance to puromycin
   8297..8885    +  misc_feature   WPRE: woodchuck hepatitis virus posttranscriptional regulatory element
   8936..8955    +  misc_feature   cPPT/CTS (fragment): central polypurine tract and central termination sequence of HIV-1
   8957..9190    +  LTR            3' LTR (ΔU3): self-inactivating 3' long terminal repeat (LTR) from HIV-1
   9222..9446    +  polyA_signal   bGH poly(A) signal: bovine growth hormone polyadenylation signal
   9450..9471    +  promoter       SV40 promoter (fragment): SV40 enhancer and early promoter
   9492..9920    +  rep_origin     f1 ori (sequence partly withheld): f1 bacteriophage origin of replication; arrow indicates direction of (+) strand synthesis
   9934..10263   +  promoter       SV40 promoter: SV40 enhancer and early promoter
  10311..10358   +  promoter       EM7 promoter: synthetic bacterial promoter&nbsp
  10377..10751   +  CDS            BleoR: antibiotic-binding protein; Sh ble from Streptoalloteichus hindustanus; confers resistance to bleomycin, phleomycin, and Zeocin™
  10761..10886   +  CDS            ble (fragment): BLE_KLEPN - Experimental evidence at protein level: Swiss-Prot protein existence level 1. Binding protein with a strong affinity to the bleomycin family of antibiotics. Binds to CL990; an antimitotic-antibiotic compound. From Klebsiella pneumoniae.
  10881..11002   +  polyA_signal   SV40 poly(A) signal: SV40 polyadenylation signal
  11073..11095   -  protein_bind   lac operator (fragment): The lac repressor binds to the lac operator to inhibit transcription in E. coli. This inhibition can be relieved by adding lactose or isopropyl-β-D-thiogalactopyranoside (IPTG). lac repressor encoded by lacI
  11099..11129   -  promoter       lac promoter: promoter for the E. coli lac operon
  11144..11165   -  protein_bind   CAP binding site: CAP binding activates transcription in the presence of cAMP. E. coli catabolite activator protein
  11178..11270   -  CDS            lacI (fragment): lac repressor; lacI; The lac repressor binds to the lac operator to inhibit transcription in E. coli. This inhibition can be relieved by adding lactose or isopropyl-β-D-thiogalactopyranoside (IPTG).
  11453..12041   -  rep_origin     ori: high-copy-number ColE1/pMB1/pBR322/pUC origin of replication
  12212..13072   -  CDS            AmpR: β-lactamase; bla; confers resistance to ampicillin, carbenicillin, and related antibiotics
  13073..13177   -  promoter       AmpR promoter: bla
  13236..13288   -  misc_feature   bom (fragment): basis of mobility region from pBR322
  13443..32      +  enhancer       CMV enhancer (across the origin): human cytomegalovirus immediate early enhancer
>Addgene plasmid #212659 | pGMC00036 (aka pMC0223) | addgene full sequence | sequence record 420786 | Addgene NGS Result
ACATCTACGTATTAGTCATCGCTATTACCATGGTGATGCGGTTTTGGCAGTACATCAATGGGCGTGGATA
GCGGTTTGACTCACGGGGATTTCCAAGTCTCCACCCCATTGACGTCAATGGGAGTTTGTTTTGGCACCAA
AATCAACGGGACTTTCCAAAATGTCGTAACAACTCCGCCCCATTGACGCAAATGGGCGGTAGGCGTGTAC
GGTGGGAGGTCTATATAAGCAGCGCGTTTTGCCTGTACTGGGTCTCTCTGGTTAGACCAGATCTGAGCCT
GGGAGCTCTCTGGCTAACTAGGGAACCCACTGCTTAAGCCTCAATAAAGCTTGCCTTGAGTGCTTCAAGT
AGTGTGTGCCCGTCTGTTGTGTGACTCTGGTAACTAGAGATCCCTCAGACCCTTTTAGTCAGTGTGGAAA
ATCTCTAGCAGTGGCGCCCGAACAGGGACTTGAAAGCGAAAGGGAAACCAGAGGAGCTCTCTCGACGCAG
GACTCGGCTTGCTGAAGCGCGCACGGCAAGAGGCGAGGGGCGGCGACTGGTGAGTACGCCAAAAATTTTG
ACTAGCGGAGGCTAGAAGGAGAGAGATGGGTGCGAGAGCGTCAGTATTAAGCGGGGGAGAATTAGATCGC
GATGGGAAAAAATTCGGTTAAGGCCAGGGGGAAAGAAAAAATATAAATTAAAACATATAGTATGGGCAAG
CAGGGAGCTAGAACGATTCGCAGTTAATCCTGGCCTGTTAGAAACATCAGAAGGCTGTAGACAAATACTG
GGACAGCTACAACCATCCCTTCAGACAGGATCAGAAGAACTTAGATCATTATATAATACAGTAGCAACCC
TCTATTGTGTGCATCAAAGGATAGAGATAAAAGACACCAAGGAAGCTTTAGACAAGATAGAGGAAGAGCA
AAACAAAAGTAAGACCACCGCACAGCAAGCGGCCGCTGATCTTCAGACCTGGAGGAGGAGATATGAGGGA
CAATTGGAGAAGTGAATTATATAAATATAAAGTAGTAAAAATTGAACCATTAGGAGTAGCACCCACCAAG
GCAAAGAGAAGAGTGGTGCAGAGAGAAAAAAGAGCAGTGGGAATAGGAGCTTTGTTCCTTGGGTTCTTGG
GAGCAGCAGGAAGCACTATGGGCGCAGCGTCAATGACGCTGACGGTACAGGCCAGACAATTATTGTCTGG
TATAGTGCAGCAGCAGAACAATTTGCTGAGGGCTATTGAGGCGCAACAGCATCTGTTGCAACTCACAGTC
TGGGGCATCAAGCAGCTCCAGGCAAGAATCCTGGCTGTGGAAAGATACCTAAAGGATCAACAGCTCCTGG
GGATTTGGGGTTGCTCTGGAAAACTCATTTGCACCACTGCTGTGCCTTGGAATGCTAGTTGGAGTAATAA
ATCTCTGGAACAGATTTGGAATCACACGACCTGGATGGAGTGGGACAGAGAAATTAACAATTACACAAGC
TTAATACACTCCTTAATTGAAGAATCGCAAAACCAGCAAGAAAAGAATGAACAAGAATTATTGGAATTAG
ATAAATGGGCAAGTTTGTGGAATTGGTTTAACATAACAAATTGGCTGTGGTATATAAAATTATTCATAAT
GATAGTAGGAGGCTTGGTAGGTTTAAGAATAGTTTTTGCTGTACTTTCTATAGTGAATAGAGTTAGGCAG
GGATATTCACCATTATCGTTTCAGACCCACCTCCCAACCCCGAGGGGACCCGACAGGCCCGAAGGAATAG
AAGAAGAAGGTGGAGAGAGAGACAGAGACAGATCCATTCGATTAGTGAACGGATCGGCACTGCGTGCGCC
AATTCTGCAGACAAATGGCAGTATTCATCCACAATTTTAAAAGAAAAGGGGGGATTGGGGGGTACAGTGC
AGGGGAAAGAATAGTAGACATAATAGCAACAGACATACAAACTAAAGAATTACAAAAACAAATTACAAAA
ATTCAAAATTTTCGGGTTTATTACAGGGACAGCAGAGATCCAGTTTGGTTAATTAAGGTACCGAGGGCCT
ATTTCCCATGATTCCTTCATATTTGCATATACGATACAAGGCTGTTAGAGAGATAATTAGAATTAATTTG
ACTGTAAACACAAAGATATTAGTACAAAATACGTGACGTAGAAAGTAATAATTTCTTGGGTAGTTTGCAG
TTTTAAAATTATGTTTTAAAATGGACTATCATATGCTTACCGTAACTTGAAAGTATTTCGATTTCTTGGC
TTTATATATCTTGTGGAAAGGACGAAACACCGAAAATCAACAGATTCCACACGTTTTAGAGCTAGAAATA
GCAAGTTAAAATAAGGCTAGTCCGTTATCAACTTGAAAAAGTGGCACCGAGTCGGTGCTTTTTTGAATTC
GCTAGCTAGGTCTTGAAAGGAGTGGGAATTGGCTCCGGTGCCCGTCAGTGGGCAGAGCGCACATCGCCCA
CAGTCCCCGAGAAGTTGGGGGGAGGGGTCGGCAATTGATCCGGTGCCTAGAGAAGGTGGCGCGGGGTAAA
CTGGGAAAGTGATGTCGTGTACTGGCTCCGCCTTTTTCCCGAGGGTGGGGGAGAACCGTATATAAGTGCA
GTAGTCGCCGTGAACGTTCTTTTTCGCAACGGGTTTGCCGCCAGAACACAGGACCGGTTCTAGAGCGCTG
CCACCATGGACAAGAAGTACAGCATCGGCCTGGACATCGGCACCAACTCTGTGGGCTGGGCCGTGATCAC
CGACGAGTACAAGGTGCCCAGCAAGAAATTCAAGGTGCTGGGCAACACCGACCGGCACAGCATCAAGAAG
AACCTGATCGGAGCCCTGCTGTTCGACAGCGGCGAAACAGCCGAGGCCACCCGGCTGAAGAGAACCGCCA
GAAGAAGATACACCAGACGGAAGAACCGGATCTGCTATCTGCAAGAGATCTTCAGCAACGAGATGGCCAA
GGTGGACGACAGCTTCTTCCACAGACTGGAAGAGTCCTTCCTGGTGGAAGAGGATAAGAAGCACGAGCGG
CACCCCATCTTCGGCAACATCGTGGACGAGGTGGCCTACCACGAGAAGTACCCCACCATCTACCACCTGA
GAAAGAAACTGGTGGACAGCACCGACAAGGCCGACCTGCGGCTGATCTATCTGGCCCTGGCCCACATGAT
CAAGTTCCGGGGCCACTTCCTGATCGAGGGCGACCTGAACCCCGACAACAGCGACGTGGACAAGCTGTTC
ATCCAGCTGGTGCAGACCTACAACCAGCTGTTCGAGGAAAACCCCATCAACGCCAGCGGCGTGGACGCCA
AGGCCATCCTGTCTGCCAGACTGAGCAAGAGCAGACGGCTGGAAAATCTGATCGCCCAGCTGCCCGGCGA
GAAGAAGAATGGCCTGTTCGGAAACCTGATTGCCCTGAGCCTGGGCCTGACCCCCAACTTCAAGAGCAAC
TTCGACCTGGCCGAGGATGCCAAACTGCAGCTGAGCAAGGACACCTACGACGACGACCTGGACAACCTGC
TGGCCCAGATCGGCGACCAGTACGCCGACCTGTTTCTGGCCGCCAAGAACCTGTCCGACGCCATCCTGCT
GAGCGACATCCTGAGAGTGAACACCGAGATCACCAAGGCCCCCCTGAGCGCCTCTATGATCAAGAGATAC
GACGAGCACCACCAGGACCTGACCCTGCTGAAAGCTCTCGTGCGGCAGCAGCTGCCTGAGAAGTACAAAG
AGATTTTCTTCGACCAGAGCAAGAACGGCTACGCCGGCTACATTGACGGCGGAGCCAGCCAGGAAGAGTT
CTACAAGTTCATCAAGCCCATCCTGGAAAAGATGGACGGCACCGAGGAACTGCTCGTGAAGCTGAACAGA
GAGGACCTGCTGCGGAAGCAGCGGACCTTCGACAACGGCAGCATCCCCCACCAGATCCACCTGGGAGAGC
TGCACGCCATTCTGCGGCGGCAGGAAGATTTTTACCCATTCCTGAAGGACAACCGGGAAAAGATCGAGAA
GATCCTGACCTTCCGCATCCCCTACTACGTGGGCCCTCTGGCCAGGGGAAACAGCAGATTCGCCTGGATG
ACCAGAAAGAGCGAGGAAACCATCACCCCCTGGAACTTCGAGGAAGTGGTGGACAAGGGCGCTTCCGCCC
AGAGCTTCATCGAGCGGATGACCAACTTCGATAAGAACCTGCCCAACGAGAAGGTGCTGCCCAAGCACAG
CCTGCTGTACGAGTACTTCACCGTGTATAACGAGCTGACCAAAGTGAAATACGTGACCGAGGGAATGAGA
AAGCCCGCCTTCCTGAGCGGCGAGCAGAAAAAGGCCATCGTGGACCTGCTGTTCAAGACCAACCGGAAAG
TGACCGTGAAGCAGCTGAAAGAGGACTACTTCAAGAAAATCGAGTGCTTCGACTCCGTGGAAATCTCCGG
CGTGGAAGATCGGTTCAACGCCTCCCTGGGCACATACCACGATCTGCTGAAAATTATCAAGGACAAGGAC
TTCCTGGACAATGAGGAAAACGAGGACATTCTGGAAGATATCGTGCTGACCCTGACACTGTTTGAGGACA
GAGAGATGATCGAGGAACGGCTGAAAACCTATGCCCACCTGTTCGACGACAAAGTGATGAAGCAGCTGAA
GCGGCGGAGATACACCGGCTGGGGCAGGCTGAGCCGGAAGCTGATCAACGGCATCCGGGACAAGCAGTCC
GGCAAGACAATCCTGGATTTCCTGAAGTCCGACGGCTTCGCCAACAGAAACTTCATGCAGCTGATCCACG
ACGACAGCCTGACCTTTAAAGAGGACATCCAGAAAGCCCAGGTGTCCGGCCAGGGCGATAGCCTGCACGA
GCACATTGCCAATCTGGCCGGCAGCCCCGCCATTAAGAAGGGCATCCTGCAGACAGTGAAGGTGGTGGAC
GAGCTCGTGAAAGTGATGGGCCGGCACAAGCCCGAGAACATCGTGATCGAAATGGCCAGAGAGAACCAGA
CCACCCAGAAGGGACAGAAGAACAGCCGCGAGAGAATGAAGCGGATCGAAGAGGGCATCAAAGAGCTGGG
CAGCCAGATCCTGAAAGAACACCCCGTGGAAAACACCCAGCTGCAGAACGAGAAGCTGTACCTGTACTAC
CTGCAGAATGGGCGGGATATGTACGTGGACCAGGAACTGGACATCAACCGGCTGTCCGACTACGATGTGG
ACCATATCGTGCCTCAGAGCTTTCTGAAGGACGACTCCATCGACAACAAGGTGCTGACCAGAAGCGACAA
GAACCGGGGCAAGAGCGACAACGTGCCCTCCGAAGAGGTCGTGAAGAAGATGAAGAACTACTGGCGGCAG
CTGCTGAACGCCAAGCTGATTACCCAGAGAAAGTTCGACAATCTGACCAAGGCCGAGAGAGGCGGCCTGA
GCGAACTGGATAAGGCCGGCTTCATCAAGAGACAGCTGGTGGAAACCCGGCAGATCACAAAGCACGTGGC
ACAGATCCTGGACTCCCGGATGAACACTAAGTACGACGAGAATGACAAGCTGATCCGGGAAGTGAAAGTG
ATCACCCTGAAGTCCAAGCTGGTGTCCGATTTCCGGAAGGATTTCCAGTTTTACAAAGTGCGCGAGATCA
ACAACTACCACCACGCCCACGACGCCTACCTGAACGCCGTCGTGGGAACCGCCCTGATCAAAAAGTACCC
TAAGCTGGAAAGCGAGTTCGTGTACGGCGACTACAAGGTGTACGACGTGCGGAAGATGATCGCCAAGAGC
GAGCAGGAAATCGGCAAGGCTACCGCCAAGTACTTCTTCTACAGCAACATCATGAACTTTTTCAAGACCG
AGATTACCCTGGCCAACGGCGAGATCCGGAAGCGGCCTCTGATCGAGACAAACGGCGAAACCGGGGAGAT
CGTGTGGGATAAGGGCCGGGATTTTGCCACCGTGCGGAAAGTGCTGAGCATGCCCCAAGTGAATATCGTG
AAAAAGACCGAGGTGCAGACAGGCGGCTTCAGCAAAGAGTCTATCCTGCCCAAGAGGAACAGCGATAAGC
TGATCGCCAGAAAGAAGGACTGGGACCCTAAGAAGTACGGCGGCTTCGACAGCCCCACCGTGGCCTATTC
TGTGCTGGTGGTGGCCAAAGTGGAAAAGGGCAAGTCCAAGAAACTGAAGAGTGTGAAAGAGCTGCTGGGG
ATCACCATCATGGAAAGAAGCAGCTTCGAGAAGAATCCCATCGACTTTCTGGAAGCCAAGGGCTACAAAG
AAGTGAAAAAGGACCTGATCATCAAGCTGCCTAAGTACTCCCTGTTCGAGCTGGAAAACGGCCGGAAGAG
AATGCTGGCCTCTGCCGGCGAACTGCAGAAGGGAAACGAACTGGCCCTGCCCTCCAAATATGTGAACTTC
CTGTACCTGGCCAGCCACTATGAGAAGCTGAAGGGCTCCCCCGAGGATAATGAGCAGAAACAGCTGTTTG
TGGAACAGCACAAGCACTACCTGGACGAGATCATCGAGCAGATCAGCGAGTTCTCCAAGAGAGTGATCCT
GGCCGACGCTAATCTGGACAAAGTGCTGTCCGCCTACAACAAGCACCGGGATAAGCCCATCAGAGAGCAG
GCCGAGAATATCATCCACCTGTTTACCCTGACCAATCTGGGAGCCCCTGCCGCCTTCAAGTACTTTGACA
CCACCATCGACCGGAAGAGGTACACCAGCACCAAAGAGGTGCTGGACGCCACCCTGATCCACCAGAGCAT
CACCGGCCTGTACGAGACACGGATCGACCTGTCTCAGCTGGGAGGCGACAAGCGACCTGCCGCCACAAAG
AAGGCTGGACAGGCTAAGAAGAAGAAAGATTACAAAGACGATGACGATAAGGGCAGTGGAGAGGGCAGAG
GAAGTCTGCTAACATGCGGTGACGTCGAGGAGAATCCTGGCCCAGTGAGCAAGGGCGAGGAGCTGTTCAC
CGGGGTGGTGCCCATCCTGGTCGAGCTGGACGGCGACGTAAACGGCCACAAGTTCAGCGTGTCCGGCGAG
GGCGAGGGCGATGCCACCTACGGCAAGCTGACCCTGAAGTTCATCTGCACCACCGGCAAGCTGCCCGTGC
CCTGGCCCACCCTCGTGACCACCCTGACCTACGGCGTGCAGTGCTTCAGCCGCTACCCCGACCACATGAA
GCAGCACGACTTCTTCAAGTCCGCCATGCCCGAAGGCTACGTCCAGGAGCGCACCATCTTCTTCAAGGAC
GACGGCAACTACAAGACCCGCGCCGAGGTGAAGTTCGAGGGCGACACCCTGGTGAACCGCATCGAGCTGA
AGGGCATCGACTTCAAGGAGGACGGCAACATCCTGGGGCACAAGCTGGAGTACAACTACAACAGCCACAA
CGTCTATATCATGGCCGACAAGCAGAAGAACGGCATCAAGGTGAACTTCAAGATCCGCCACAACATCGAG
GACGGCAGCGTGCAGCTCGCCGACCACTACCAGCAGAACACCCCCATCGGCGACGGCCCCGTGCTGCTGC
CCGACAACCACTACCTGAGCACCCAGTCCGCCCTGAGCAAAGACCCCAACGAGAAGCGCGATCACATGGT
CCTGCTGGAGTTCGTGACCGCCGCCGGGATCACTCTCGGCATGGACGAGCTGTACAAGGGATCCGGCGCA
ACAAACTTCTCTCTGCTGAAACAAGCCGGAGATGTCGAAGAGAATCCTGGACCGACCGAGTACAAGCCCA
CGGTGCGCCTCGCCACCCGCGACGACGTCCCCAGGGCCGTACGCACCCTCGCCGCCGCGTTCGCCGACTA
CCCCGCCACGCGCCACACCGTCGATCCGGACCGCCACATCGAGCGGGTCACCGAGCTGCAAGAACTCTTC
CTCACGCGCGTCGGGCTCGACATCGGCAAGGTGTGGGTCGCGGACGACGGCGCCGCGGTGGCGGTCTGGA
CCACGCCGGAGAGCGTCGAAGCGGGGGCGGTGTTCGCCGAGATCGGCCCGCGCATGGCCGAGTTGAGCGG
TTCCCGGCTGGCCGCGCAGCAACAGATGGAAGGCCTCCTGGCGCCGCACCGGCCCAAGGAGCCCGCGTGG
TTCCTGGCCACCGTCGGAGTCTCGCCCGACCACCAGGGCAAGGGTCTGGGCAGCGCCGTCGTGCTCCCCG
GAGTGGAGGCGGCCGAGCGCGCCGGGGTGCCCGCCTTCCTGGAGACCTCCGCGCCCCGCAACCTCCCCTT
CTACGAGCGGCTCGGCTTCACCGTCACCGCCGACGTCGAGGTGCCCGAAGGACCGCGCACCTGGTGCATG
ACCCGCAAGCCCGGTGCCTGAACGCGTTAAGTCGACAATCAACCTCTGGATTACAAAATTTGTGAAAGAT
TGACTGGTATTCTTAACTATGTTGCTCCTTTTACGCTATGTGGATACGCTGCTTTAATGCCTTTGTATCA
TGCTATTGCTTCCCGTATGGCTTTCATTTTCTCCTCCTTGTATAAATCCTGGTTGCTGTCTCTTTATGAG
GAGTTGTGGCCCGTTGTCAGGCAACGTGGCGTGGTGTGCACTGTGTTTGCTGACGCAACCCCCACTGGTT
GGGGCATTGCCACCACCTGTCAGCTCCTTTCCGGGACTTTCGCTTTCCCCCTCCCTATTGCCACGGCGGA
ACTCATCGCCGCCTGCCTTGCCCGCTGCTGGACAGGGGCTCGGCTGTTGGGCACTGACAATTCCGTGGTG
TTGTCGGGGAAATCATCGTCCTTTCCTTGGCTGCTCGCCTGTGTTGCCACCTGGATTCTGCGCGGGACGT
CCTTCTGCTACGTCCCTTCGGCCCTCAATCCAGCGGACCTTCCTTCCCGCGGCCTGCTGCCGGCTCTGCG
GCCTCTTCCGCGTCTTCGCCTTCGCCCTCAGACGAGTCGGATCTCCCTTTGGGCCGCCTCCCCGCGTCGA
CTTTAAGACCAATGACTTACAAGGCAGCTGTAGATCTTAGCCACTTTTTAAAAGAAAAGGGGGGACTGGA
AGGGCTAATTCACTCCCAACGAAGACAAGATCTGCTTTTTGCTTGTACTGGGTCTCTCTGGTTAGACCAG
ATCTGAGCCTGGGAGCTCTCTGGCTAACTAGGGAACCCACTGCTTAAGCCTCAATAAAGCTTGCCTTGAG
TGCTTCAAGTAGTGTGTGCCCGTCTGTTGTGTGACTCTGGTAACTAGAGATCCCTCAGACCCTTTTAGTC
AGTGTGGAAAATCTCTAGCAGGGCCCGTTTAAACCCGCTGATCAGCCTCGACTGTGCCTTCTAGTTGCCA
GCCATCTGTTGTTTGCCCCTCCCCCGTGCCTTCCTTGACCCTGGAAGGTGCCACTCCCACTGTCCTTTCC
TAATAAAATGAGGAAATTGCATCGCATTGTCTGAGTAGGTGTCATTCTATTCTGGGGGGTGGGGTGGGGC
AGGACAGCAAGGGGGAGGATTGGGAAGACAATAGCAGGCATGCTGGGGATGCGGTGGGCTCTATGGCTTC
TGAGGCGGAAAGAACCAGCTGGGGCTCTAGGGGGTATCCCC
[124 nt withheld, positions 9492-9615]
C
[91 nt withheld, positions 9617-9707]
A
[49 nt withheld, positions 9709-9757]
CCTTTGACGTTGGAGTCCACGTTCTTT
[37 nt withheld, positions 9785-9821]
ACCCTATCTCGGTCTATTCTTTTGATTTATAAGGGATTTTGCCGATTTCGGCCTATTGGTTAAAAAATGA
GCTGATTTAACAAAAATTTAACGCGAATTAATTCTGTGGAATGTGTGTCAGTTAGGGTGTGGAAAGTCCC
CAGGCTCCCCAGCAGGCAGAAGTATGCAAAGCATGCATCTCAATTAGTCAGCAACCAGGTGTGGAAAGTC
CCCAGGCTCCCCAGCAGGCAGAAGTATGCAAAGCATGCATCTCAATTAGTCAGCAACCATAGTCCCGCCC
CTAACTCCGCCCATCCCGCCCCTAACTCCGCCCAGTTCCGCCCATTCTCCGCCCCATGGCTGACTAATTT
TTTTTATTTATGCAGAGGCCGAGGCCGCCTCTGCCTCTGAGCTATTCCAGAAGTAGTGAGGAGGCTTTTT
TGGAGGCCTAGGCTTTTGCAAAAAGCTCCCGGGAGCTTGTATATCCATTTTCGGATCTGATCAGCACGTG
TTGACAATTAATCATCGGCATAGTATATCGGCATAGTATAATACGACAAGGTGAGGAACTAAACCATGGC
CAAGTTGACCAGTGCCGTTCCGGTGCTCACCGCGCGCGACGTCGCCGGAGCGGTCGAGTTCTGGACCGAC
CGGCTCGGGTTCTCCCGGGACTTCGTGGAGGACGACTTCGCCGGTGTGGTCCGGGACGACGTGACCCTGT
TCATCAGCGCGGTCCAGGACCAGGTGGTGCCGGACAACACCCTGGCCTGGGTGTGGGTGCGCGGCCTGGA
CGAGCTGTACGCCGAGTGGTCGGAGGTCGTGTCCACGAACTTCCGGGACGCCTCCGGGCCGGCCATGACC
GAGATCGGCGAGCAGCCGTGGGGGCGGGAGTTCGCCCTGCGCGACCCGGCCGGCAACTGCGTGCACTTCG
TGGCCGAGGAGCAGGACTGACACGTGCTACGAGATTTCGATTCCACCGCCGCCTTCTATGAAAGGTTGGG
CTTCGGAATCGTTTTCCGGGACGCCGGCTGGATGATCCTCCAGCGCGGGGATCTCATGCTGGAGTTCTTC
GCCCACCCCAACTTGTTTATTGCAGCTTATAATGGTTACAAATAAAGCAATAGCATCACAAATTTCACAA
ATAAAGCATTTTTTTCACTGCATTCTAGTTGTGGTTTGTCCAAACTCATCAATGTATCTTATCATGTCTG
TATACCGTCGACCTCTAGCTAGAGCTTGGCGTAATCATGGTCATAGCTGTTTCCTGTGTGAAATTGTTAT
CCGCTCACAATTCCACACAACATACGAGCCGGAAGCATAAAGTGTAAAGCCTGGGGTGCCTAATGAGTGA
GCTAACTCACATTAATTGCGTTGCGCTCACTGCCCGCTTTCCAGTCGGGAAACCTGTCGTGCCAGCTGCA
TTAATGAATCGGCCAACGCGCGGGGAGAGGCGGTTTGCGTATTGGGCGCTCTTCCGCTTCCTCGCTCACT
GACTCGCTGCGCTCGGTCGTTCGGCTGCGGCGAGCGGTATCAGCTCACTCAAAGGCGGTAATACGGTTAT
CCACAGAATCAGGGGATAACGCAGGAAAGAACATGTGAGCAAAAGGCCAGCAAAAGGCCAGGAACCGTAA
AAAGGCCGCGTTGCTGGCGTTTTTCCATAGGCTCCGCCCCCCTGACGAGCATCACAAAAATCGACGCTCA
AGTCAGAGGTGGCGAAACCCGACAGGACTATAAAGATACCAGGCGTTTCCCCCTGGAAGCTCCCTCGTGC
GCTCTCCTGTTCCGACCCTGCCGCTTACCGGATACCTGTCCGCCTTTCTCCCTTCGGGAAGCGTGGCGCT
TTCTCATAGCTCACGCTGTAGGTATCTCAGTTCGGTGTAGGTCGTTCGCTCCAAGCTGGGCTGTGTGCAC
GAACCCCCCGTTCAGCCCGACCGCTGCGCCTTATCCGGTAACTATCGTCTTGAGTCCAACCCGGTAAGAC
ACGACTTATCGCCACTGGCAGCAGCCACTGGTAACAGGATTAGCAGAGCGAGGTATGTAGGCGGTGCTAC
AGAGTTCTTGAAGTGGTGGCCTAACTACGGCTACACTAGAAGAACAGTATTTGGTATCTGCGCTCTGCTG
AAGCCAGTTACCTTCGGAAAAAGAGTTGGTAGCTCTTGATCCGGCAAACAAACCACCGCTGGTAGCGGTG
GTTTTTTTGTTTGCAAGCAGCAGATTACGCGCAGAAAAAAAGGATCTCAAGAAGATCCTTTGATCTTTTC
TACGGGGTCTGACGCTCAGTGGAACGAAAACTCACGTTAAGGGATTTTGGTCATGAGATTATCAAAAAGG
ATCTTCACCTAGATCCTTTTAAATTAAAAATGAAGTTTTAAATCAATCTAAAGTATATATGAGTAAACTT
GGTCTGACAGTTACCAATGCTTAATCAGTGAGGCACCTATCTCAGCGATCTGTCTATTTCGTTCATCCAT
AGTTGCCTGACTCCCCGTCGTGTAGATAACTACGATACGGGAGGGCTTACCATCTGGCCCCAGTGCTGCA
ATGATACCGCGAGACCCACGCTCACCGGCTCCAGATTTATCAGCAATAAACCAGCCAGCCGGAAGGGCCG
AGCGCAGAAGTGGTCCTGCAACTTTATCCGCCTCCATCCAGTCTATTAATTGTTGCCGGGAAGCTAGAGT
AAGTAGTTCGCCAGTTAATAGTTTGCGCAACGTTGTTGCCATTGCTACAGGCATCGTGGTGTCACGCTCG
TCGTTTGGTATGGCTTCATTCAGCTCCGGTTCCCAACGATCAAGGCGAGTTACATGATCCCCCATGTTGT
GCAAAAAAGCGGTTAGCTCCTTCGGTCCTCCGATCGTTGTCAGAAGTAAGTTGGCCGCAGTGTTATCACT
CATGGTTATGGCAGCACTGCATAATTCTCTTACTGTCATGCCATCCGTAAGATGCTTTTCTGTGACTGGT
GAGTACTCAACCAAGTCATTCTGAGAATAGTGTATGCGGCGACCGAGTTGCTCTTGCCCGGCGTCAATAC
GGGATAATACCGCGCCACATAGCAGAACTTTAAAAGTGCTCATCATTGGAAAACGTTCTTCGGGGCGAAA
ACTCTCAAGGATCTTACCGCTGTTGAGATCCAGTTCGATGTAACCCACTCGTGCACCCAACTGATCTTCA
GCATCTTTTACTTTCACCAGCGTTTCTGGGTGAGCAAAAACAGGAAGGCAAAATGCCGCAAAAAAGGGAA
TAAGGGCGACACGGAAATGTTGAATACTCATACTCTTCCTTTTTCAATATTATTGAAGCATTTATCAGGG
TTATTGTCTCATGAGCGGATACATATTTGAATGTATTTAGAAAAATAAACAAATAGGGGTTCCGCGCACA
TTTCCCCGAAAAGTGCCACCTGACGTCGACGGATCGGGAGATCTCCCGATCCCCTATGGTGCACTCTCAG
TACAATCTGCTCTGATGCCGCATAGTTAAGCCAGTATCTGCTCCCTGCTTGTGTGTTGGAGGTCGCTGAG
TAGTGCGCGAGCAAAATTTAAGCTACAACAAGGCAAGGCTTGACCGACAATTGCATGAAGAATCTGCTTA
GGGTTAGGCGTTTTGCGCTGCTTCGCGATGTACGGGCCAGATATACGCGTTGACATTGATTATTGACTAG
TTATTAATAGTAATCAATTACGGGGTCATTAGTTCATAGCCCATATATGGAGTTCCGCGTTACATAACTT
ACGGTAAATGGCCCGCCTGGCTGACCGCCCAACGACCCCCGCCCATTGACGTCAATAATGACGTATGTTC
CCATAGTAACGCCAATAGGGACTTTCCATTGACGTCAATGGGTGGAGTATTTACGGTAAACTGCCCACTT
GGCAGTACATCAAGTGTATCATATGCCAAGTACGCCCCCTATTGACGTCAATGACGGTAAATGGCCCGCC
TGGCATTATGCCCAGTACATGACCTTATGGGACTTTCCTACTTGGCAGT
